Addgene plasmid #38296: pMK782 Septin6-GFP
Depositing lab: Matthew Krummel. Depositing organization: University of California, San Francisco (UCSF). Publication: The septin cytoskeleton facilitates membrane retraction during motility and blebbing. Gilden JK, Peck S, Chen YC, Krummel MF. J Cell Biol. 2012 Jan 9;196(1):103-14. 10.1083/jcb.201105127 PubMed 22232702.
Backbone
  Vector backbone: pEGFP-C1
  Backbone manufacturer: Clontech
  Backbone size w/o insert (bp): 4700
  Total vector size (bp): 6063
  Vector type: Mammalian Expression
  Selectable markers: Neomycin (select with G418)
Growth in bacteria
  Bacterial resistance: Kanamycin, 50 μg/mL
  Growth temperature: 37°C
  Growth strain: DH5alpha
  Copy number: High Copy
Gene/Insert
  Gene/Insert name: Septin 6 (alt names: Sept6; mKIAA0128)
  Species: M. musculus (mouse)
  Insert size (bp): 1363
  Mutation: 22 amino acid linker sequence (added by PCR)
  GenBank ID: NC_000086.7 BC010489-1
  Entrez Gene: Septin6 (a.k.a. 2810035H17Rik, C920001C06Rik, Sep, Sep6, Sept6, mKIAA0128)
  Promoter: CMV
  Tag / fusion protein: eGFP (N terminal on backbone)
  Cloning method: Restriction Enzyme; 5′ cloning site HindIII (not destroyed); 3′ cloning site BamHI (not destroyed)
  Sequencing primers: 5′ EGFP-C; 3′ SV40-pA-R
Terms and licenses: Academic/Nonprofit Terms; Industry Terms: Not Available to Industry
How to cite: pMK782 Septin6-GFP was a gift from Matthew Krummel (Addgene plasmid # 38296 ; http://n2t.net/addgene:38296 ; RRID:Addgene_38296)
