[The description below was written by a language model from this plasmid's Addgene catalogue record and pLannotate feature annotations shown in this document.]
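Description:
pMK782 Septin6-GFP is a mammalian expression plasmid of about 6.1 kb built on the Clontech pEGFP-C1 backbone, encoding mouse Septin 6 fused to enhanced green fluorescent protein. Despite the name order, the record places EGFP at the N terminus of the fusion, contributed by the backbone. The feature table agrees: the CMV enhancer and immediate early promoter are followed by the EGFP coding sequence, a remnant of the multiple cloning site, and then the Septin6 open reading frame, all on the same strand. The insert (about 1.36 kb) was cloned between HindIII and BamHI sites, both retained, and carries a 22 amino acid linker added by PCR. The unannotated gap between the cloning site remnant and the septin coding region suggests the linker lies between EGFP and Septin 6, though the record does not state its position. Transcripts terminate at the SV40 polyadenylation signal downstream of the insert.

The plasmid replicates at high copy in E. coli from a pUC-type ColE1 origin and also carries an f1 origin for single-stranded DNA production. A single Tn5 aminoglycoside phosphotransferase gene (NeoR/KanR) provides both selections. A bacterial bla-type promoter drives it for kanamycin resistance, while the SV40 enhancer/early promoter, with an HSV TK polyadenylation signal, drives it for G418 selection of stably transfected mammalian cells. The short ble, bGH poly(A) and large T antigen fragments in the annotation appear to be backbone remnants or partial matches rather than functional elements.

The construct allows live fluorescence imaging of Septin 6 localization. The associated publication concerns the septin cytoskeleton's role in membrane retraction during cell motility and blebbing.
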