Features (pLannotate 1.2.2; 15 found; start..end, strand, type, name):
    294..398     -  promoter       AmpR promoter: bla
    425..853     +  rep_origin     f1 ori (sequence partly withheld): f1 bacteriophage origin of replication; arrow indicates direction of (+) strand synthesis
    887..1008    -  polyA_signal   SV40 poly(A) signal: SV40 polyadenylation signal
   1031..1115    -  CDS            large T antigen (fragment): large T antigen from SV40 (simian virus 40)
   1156..2436    -  CDS            Septin6: SEPT6_MOUSE - Also known as Kiaa0128 From Mus musculus (Mouse).
   2503..2532    -  misc_feature   MCS (fragment): multiple cloning site
   2533..3249    -  CDS            EGFP: EGFP is a basic (constitutively fluorescent) green fluorescent protein published in 1996, derived from Aequorea victoria. It is reported to be a rapidly-maturing weak dimer with moderate acid sensitivity.
   3294..3497    -  promoter       CMV promoter: human cytomegalovirus (CMV) immediate early promoter
   3498..3801    -  enhancer       CMV enhancer: human cytomegalovirus immediate early enhancer
   3976..4564    -  rep_origin     ori: high-copy-number ColE1/pMB1/pBR322/pUC origin of replication
   4786..4802    +  polyA_signal   bGH poly(A) signal (fragment): bovine growth hormone polyadenylation signal
   4893..4940    -  polyA_signal   HSV TK poly(A) signal: herpes simplex virus thymidine kinase polyadenylation signal (Cole and Stacy, 1985)
   4999..5151    -  CDS            ble (fragment): BLE_KLEPN - Experimental evidence at protein level: Swiss-Prot protein existence level 1. Binding protein with a strong affinity to the bleomycin family of antibiotics. Binds to CL990; an antimitotic-antibiotic compound. From Klebsiella pneumoniae.
   5172..5966    -  CDS            NeoR/KanR: aminoglycoside phosphotransferase from Tn5; aph(3')-II (or nptII); confers resistance to neomycin, kanamycin, and G418 (Geneticin®)
   6001..292     -  promoter       SV40 promoter (across the origin): SV40 enhancer and early promoter
>Addgene plasmid #38296 | pMK782 Septin6-GFP | addgene full sequence | sequence record 349914 | Addgene NGS Result
GGCCTCGGCCTCTGCATAAATAAAAAAAATTAGTCAGCCATGGGGCGGAGAATGGGCGGAACTGGGCGGA
GTTAGGGGCGGGATGGGCGGAGTTAGGGGCGGGACTATGGTTGCTGACTAATTGAGATGCATGCTTTGCA
TACTTCTGCCTGCTGGGGAGCCTGGGGACTTTCCACACCTGGTTGCTGACTAATTGAGATGCATGCTTTG
CATACTTCTGCCTGCTGGGGAGCCTGGGGACTTTCCACACCCTAACTGACACACATTCCACAGCTGGTTC
TTTCCGCCTCAGGACTCTTCCTTTTTCAATATTATTGAAGCATTTATCAGGGTTATTGTCTCATGAGCGG
ATACATATTTGAATGTATTTAGAAAAATAAACAAATAGGGGTTCCGCGCACATTTCCCCGAAAAGTGCCA
CCTG
[124 nt withheld, positions 425-548]
C
[91 nt withheld, positions 550-640]
A
[49 nt withheld, positions 642-690]
CCTTTGACGTTGGAGTCCACGTTCTTT
[37 nt withheld, positions 718-754]
ACCCTATCTCGGTCTATTCTTTTGATTTATAAGGGATTTTGCCGATTTCGGCCTATTGGTTAAAAAATGA
GCTGATTTAACAAAAATTTAACGCGAATTTTAACAAAATATTAACGCTTACAATTTACGCGTTAAGATAC
ATTGATGAGTTTGGACAAACCACAACTAGAATGCAGTGAAAAAAATGCTTTATTTGTGAAATTTGTGATG
CTATTGCTTTATTTGTAACCATTATAAGCTGCAATAAACAAGTTAACAACAACAATTGCATTCATTTTAT
GTTTCAGGTTCAGGGGGAGGTGTGGGAGGTTTTTTAAAGCAAGTAAAACCTCTACAAATGTGGTATGGCT
GATTATGATCAGTTATCTAGATCCGGTGGATCCTGCGGCCGCTTAAAAAAAGTTCTTCTTCTCTTTGTCC
CTTTTCAGAGTCTGTGAGCCCCCAGCCTGAGAGCCCTGAGACTGGAGCAGCTCAGCTGCCGCCTTTCTCT
GCTTGAAGGCGTTCATTTCCTCATCCAGACATTTCTTCTTATCCTCCAGCTTCTTCTTCTCTTCCTGGTG
CAGTTTCTTCAGACGGTCAAATTTCTCATGCAGCTCTTTTTCAGCCTCCTTGAGCTCCGCTTCTTTCTCT
TTGACTCTCTGGACAAACATCTGCCTCATCTCCTCTTCTTTCTTCTGGAGCTCCCCAAGGAACTCATTTC
TCTTTGCCTCATATGTCTCCTGCAAACTGAATGGTTTGCTGTCAGGGTCGGTGTCCTTGAAGCCCATCTC
CTCCAGCTTACAGCGGCGGTACAATTCATAGTGCCGGGCGTGGGTCTGCTCCCGCAGATCCTCCATGTTG
ACCCGAATCAGCATCTCCCGCAGCTTCACAAAGTCGCAGTGAGCCTCGTTTTCAACCTGCACAGTCCCCC
AAGGATACTGCCGAGCCCGCATCATCTTGTTGCCTATCTTCACTTCTTCTGTGCTGCCAACAACAGCAAA
CGGCAGGTGGGCATTCATGGTTCCATTGATCTCGCTCACCGACTCATCGTCTGTGGGGAACTGATAGATC
TGGACTCCATTGCTCACAAGTTCGCTGGTGATTTTGATCTTGAACTTTGCCAGCTCACTCTTAGAAATGG
CATCTGACTTGGCAATAACGGGAATGATGTTCACCTTACTATCCAGCTTCTTCATGGTCACTAGGTCCAG
AGACTTAAGCGAATGTCCTGTCGGGGCAATGAAATACAAGCAGACATGGATTCGGGAGTCATGGTAGGAG
TGCAGTACTCTTCGGATCTTCAGCTCCTCTTGTAGGTAGGCCTCAAACTGAGCATCAATGAATTCCACGA
TGGGCTTGTAGCTGTCCTCCTTGTTGATCTGATCCCCAAAGCCTACAGTGCTCACAATTGTGAGTTTCAA
CCCCACGTTGCTCTCCTGGAGGTCGTAGGTATTGGACTGGAGCTGAACCCCTGGCTGTGTGTGGGTCGCT
GGCTCCCCTTCAAACTTGGTGTTAAACAGGGTATCCATGAGCGTGGACTTGCCCAAACCTGTCTCCCCCA
CGCACAGGATGTTGAAGCAGAAGCCCTGGCTGACTGACTTATTCACCAGCTGGTCAGGCAAGCTGTCGAA
CCCCACATGTCCAGCCAGGGGGACAGTTCGACAATCTTCGCCCACCTGGCGAGCTATATCGGCCGCTGCC
ATCAGAATACCTGCGGAGCCTCCCCCACCGCTTGCCAGAGCAGACCCACCGCCTCCACTGATAGCCAGCG
AAGCTTGAGCTCGAGATCTGAGTCCGGACTTGTACAGCTCGTCCATGCCGAGAGTGATCCCGGCGGCGGT
CACGAACTCCAGCAGGACCATGTGATCGCGCTTCTCGTTGGGGTCTTTGCTCAGGGCGGACTGGGTGCTC
AGGTAGTGGTTGTCGGGCAGCAGCACGGGGCCGTCGCCGATGGGGGTGTTCTGCTGGTAGTGGTCGGCGA
GCTGCACGCTGCCGTCCTCGATGTTGTGGCGGATCTTGAAGTTCACCTTGATGCCGTTCTTCTGCTTGTC
GGCCATGATATAGACGTTGTGGCTGTTGTAGTTGTACTCCAGCTTGTGCCCCAGGATGTTGCCGTCCTCC
TTGAAGTCGATGCCCTTCAGCTCGATGCGGTTCACCAGGGTGTCGCCCTCGAACTTCACCTCGGCGCGGG
TCTTGTAGTTGCCGTCGTCCTTGAAGAAGATGGTGCGCTCCTGGACGTAGCCTTCGGGCATGGCGGACTT
GAAGAAGTCGTGCTGCTTCATGTGGTCGGGGTAGCGGCTGAAGCACTGCACGCCGTAGGTCAGGGTGGTC
ACGAGGGTGGGCCAGGGCACGGGCAGCTTGCCGGTGGTGCAGATGAACTTCAGGGTCAGCTTGCCGTAGG
TGGCATCGCCCTCGCCCTCGCCGGACACGCTGAACTTGTGGCCGTTTACGTCGCCGTCCAGCTCGACCAG
GATGGGCACCACCCCGGTGAACAGCTCCTCGCCCTTGCTCACCATGGTGGCGACCGGTAGCGCTAGCGGA
TCTGACGGTTCACTAAACCAGCTCTGCTTATATAGACCTCCCACCGTACACGCCTACCGCCCATTTGCGT
CAATGGGGCGGAGTTGTTACGACATTTTGGAAAGTCCCGTTGATTTTGGTGCCAAAACAAACTCCCATTG
ACGTCAATGGGGTGGAGACTTGGAAATCCCCGTGAGTCAAACCGCTATCCACGCCCATTGATGTACTGCC
AAAACCGCATCACCATGGTAATAGCGATGACTAATACGTAGATGTACTGCCAAGTAGGAAAGTCCCATAA
GGTCATGTACTGGGCATAATGCCAGGCGGGCCATTTACCGTCATTGACGTCAATAGGGGGCGTACTTGGC
ATATGATACACTTGATGTACTGCCAAGTGGGCAGTTTACCGTAAATACTCCACCCATTGACGTCAATGGA
AAGTCCCTATTGGCGTTACTATGGGAACATACGTCATTATTGACGTCAATGGGCGGGGGTCGTTGGGCGG
TCAGCCAGGCGGGCCATTTACCGTAAGTTATGTAACGCGGAACTCCATATATGGGCTATGAACTAATGAC
CCCGTAATTGATTACTATTAATAACTAATGCATGGCGGTAATACGGTTATCCACAGAATCAGGGGATAAC
GCAGGAAAGAACATGTGAGCAAAAGGCCAGCAAAAGGCCAGGAACCGTAAAAAGGCCGCGTTGCTGGCGT
TTTTCCATAGGCTCCGCCCCCCTGACGAGCATCACAAAAATCGACGCTCAAGTCAGAGGTGGCGAAACCC
GACAGGACTATAAAGATACCAGGCGTTTCCCCCTGGAAGCTCCCTCGTGCGCTCTCCTGTTCCGACCCTG
CCGCTTACCGGATACCTGTCCGCCTTTCTCCCTTCGGGAAGCGTGGCGCTTTCTCATAGCTCACGCTGTA
GGTATCTCAGTTCGGTGTAGGTCGTTCGCTCCAAGCTGGGCTGTGTGCACGAACCCCCCGTTCAGCCCGA
CCGCTGCGCCTTATCCGGTAACTATCGTCTTGAGTCCAACCCGGTAAGACACGACTTATCGCCACTGGCA
GCAGCCACTGGTAACAGGATTAGCAGAGCGAGGTATGTAGGCGGTGCTACAGAGTTCTTGAAGTGGTGGC
CTAACTACGGCTACACTAGAAGAACAGTATTTGGTATCTGCGCTCTGCTGAAGCCAGTTACCTTCGGAAA
AAGAGTTGGTAGCTCTTGATCCGGCAAACAAACCACCGCTGGTAGCGGTGGTTTTTTTGTTTGCAAGCAG
CAGATTACGCGCAGAAAAAAAGGATCTCAAGAAGATCCTTTGATCTTTTCTACGGGGTCTGACGCTCAGT
GGAACGAAAACTCACGTTAAGGGATTTTGGTCATGAGATTATCAAAAAGGATCTTCACCTAGATCCTTTT
AAATTAAAAATGAAGTTTTAAATCAATCTAAAGTATATATGAGTAACCTGAGGCTATGGCAGGGCCTGCC
GCCCCGACGTTGGCTGCGAGCCCTGGGCCTTCACCCGAACTTGGGGGGTGGGGTGGGGAAAAGGAAGAAA
CGCGGGCGTATTGGCCCCAATGGGGTCTCGGTGGGGTATCGACAGAGTGCCAGCCCTGGGACCGAACCCC
GCGTTTATGAACAAACGACCCAACACCGTGCGTTTTATTCTGTCTTTTTATTGCCGTCATAGCGCGGGTT
CCTTCCGGTATTGTCTCCTTCCGTGTTTCAGTTAGCCTCCCCCTAGGGTGGGCGAAGAACTCCAGCATGA
GATCCCCGCGCTGGAGGATCATCCAGCCGGCGTCCCGGAAAACGATTCCGAAGCCCAACCTTTCATAGAA
GGCGGCGGTGGAATCGAAATCTCGTGATGGCAGGTTGGGCGTCGCTTGGTCGGTCATTTCGAACCCCAGA
GTCCCGCTCAGAAGAACTCGTCAAGAAGGCGATAGAAGGCGATGCGCTGCGAATCGGGAGCGGCGATACC
GTAAAGCACGAGGAAGCGGTCAGCCCATTCGCCGCCAAGCTCTTCAGCAATATCACGGGTAGCCAACGCT
ATGTCCTGATAGCGGTCCGCCACACCCAGCCGGCCACAGTCGATGAATCCAGAAAAGCGGCCATTTTCCA
CCATGATATTCGGCAAGCAGGCATCGCCATGGGTCACGACGAGATCCTCGCCGTCGGGCATGCTCGCCTT
GAGCCTGGCGAACAGTTCGGCTGGCGCGAGCCCCTGATGCTCTTCGTCCAGATCATCCTGATCGACAAGA
CCGGCTTCCATCCGAGTACGTGCTCGCTCGATGCGATGTTTCGCTTGGTGGTCGAATGGGCAGGTAGCCG
GATCAAGCGTATGCAGCCGCCGCATTGCATCAGCCATGATGGATACTTTCTCGGCAGGAGCAAGGTGAGA
TGACAGGAGATCCTGCCCCGGCACTTCGCCCAATAGCAGCCAGTCCCTTCCCGCTTCAGTGACAACGTCG
AGCACAGCTGCGCAAGGAACGCCCGTCGTGGCCAGCCACGATAGCCGCGCTGCCTCGTCTTGCAGTTCAT
TCAGGGCACCGGACAGGTCGGTCTTGACAAAAAGAACCGGGCGCCCCTGCGCTGACAGCCGGAACACGGC
GGCATCAGAGCAGCCGATTGTCTGTTGTGCCCAGTCATAGCCGAATAGCCTCTCCACCCAAGCGGCCGGA
GAACCTGCGTGCAATCCATCTTGTTCAATCATGCGAAACGATCCTCATCCTGTCTCTTGATCGATCTTTG
CAAAAGCCTAGGCCTCCAAAAAAGCCTCCTCACTACTTCTGGAATAGCTCAGAGGCCGAGGC
