>Addgene plasmid #38296 | pMK782 Septin6-GFP | addgene partial sequence | sequence record 49914 | EGFP-C 5'-CATGGTCCTGCTGGAGTTCGTG-3'
GACGAGCTGTACAAGTCCGGACTCAGATCTCGAGCTCAAGCTTCGCTGGCTATCAGTGGAGGCGGTGGGT
CTGCTCTGGCAAGCGGTGGGGGAGGCTCCGCAGGTATTCTGATGGCAGCGGCCGATATAGCTCGCCAGGT
GGGCGAAGATTGTCGAACTGTCCCCCTGGCTGGACATGTGGGGTTCGACAGCTTGCCTGACCAGCTGGTG
AATAAGTCAGTCAGCCAGGGCTTCTGCTTCAACATCCTGTGCGTGGGGGAGACAGGTTTGGGCAAGTCCA
CGCTCATGGATACCCTGTTTAACACCAAGTTTGAAGGGGAGCCAGCGACCCACACACAGCCAGGGGTTCA
GCTCCAGTCCAATACCTACGACCTCCAGGAGAGCAACGTGGGGTTGAAACTCACAATTGTGAGCACTGTA
GGCTTTGGGGATCAGATCAACAAGGAGGACAGCTACAAGCCCATCGTGGAATTCATTGATGCTCAGTTTG
AGGCCTACCTACAAGAGGAGCTGAAGATCCGAAGAGTACTGCACTCCTACCATGACTCCCGAATCCATGT
CTGCTTGTATTTCATTGCCCCGACAGGACATTCGCTTAAGTCTCTGGACCTAGTGACCATGAAGAAGCTG
GATAGTAAGGTGAACATCATTCCCGTTATTGCCAAGTCAGATGCCATTTCTAAGAGTGAGCTGGCAAAGT
TCAAGATCAAAATCACCA
